Addgene plasmid #176880: pMOD_D5802
Purpose: High constitutive expression of Firefly Luciferase in plants
Depositing lab: Daniel Voytas. Depositing organization: University of Minnesota. Publication: Direct delivery and fast-treated Agrobacterium co-culture (Fast-TrACC) plant transformation methods for Nicotiana benthamiana. Cody JP, Maher MF, Nasti RA, Starker CG, Chamness JC, Voytas DF. Nat Protoc. 2022 Oct 17. pii: 10.1038/s41596-022-00749-9. doi: 10.1038/s41596-022-00749-9. PubMed 36253612.
Backbone
  Vector backbone: pMOD_D4800EC
  Vector type: Luciferase
Growth in bacteria
  Bacterial resistance: Ampicillin, 100 μg/mL
  Growth temperature: 37°C
  Growth strain: DH5alpha
  Copy number: High Copy
Gene/Insert
  Gene/Insert name: AtUbi10:Luc+:RbcsE9
  Species: A. thaliana (mustard weed)
  Cloning method: Restriction Enzyme; 5′ cloning site Unknown (unknown if destroyed); 3′ cloning site Unknown (unknown if destroyed)
Terms and licenses: Academic/Nonprofit Terms; Industry Terms: Not Available to Industry
Depositor comments: MoClo compatible
How to cite: pMOD_D5802 was a gift from Daniel Voytas (Addgene plasmid # 176880 ; http://n2t.net/addgene:176880 ; RRID:Addgene_176880)
