[The description below was written by a language model from this plasmid's Addgene catalogue record and pLannotate feature annotations shown in this document.]
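Description:
pMOD_D5802 is a small (about 5.3 kb), high-copy bacterial plasmid built on the pMOD_D4800EC backbone that carries a plant expression cassette for firefly luciferase. It is maintained in E. coli through a ColE1/pUC-type origin of replication and selected with ampicillin via the β-lactamase gene driven by its native bla promoter. The depositor notes that the plasmid is MoClo compatible, which indicates it is intended as a module for Golden Gate-style modular assembly into larger constructs. The feature table shows no T-DNA borders or Agrobacterium replication functions, so this plasmid appears to serve as a cassette donor, not as a binary vector in its own right.

The insert is described as AtUbi10:Luc+:RbcsE9. The Arabidopsis thaliana ubiquitin 10 promoter, a strong constitutive plant promoter, drives the enhanced luc+ version of the firefly luciferase coding sequence. Transcription ends at the terminator and polyadenylation signal from the pea rbcS-E9 gene. The automated annotation identifies the luciferase coding sequence and the E9 terminator, both flagged as fragment matches, but it does not label the promoter. The unannotated stretch of roughly 1.5 kb between the origin and luciferase is where the AtUbi10 promoter named in the catalogue entry would be expected to lie. The cloning sites used are not recorded.

The stated purpose is high constitutive expression of firefly luciferase in plants. This gives a bioluminescent reporter for monitoring DNA delivery and expression, and the plasmid was deposited in connection with work on Agrobacterium-based transformation methods for Nicotiana benthamiana.
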