Features (pLannotate 1.2.2; 5 found; start..end, strand, type, name):
     33..133     +  promoter       AmpR promoter: bla
    134..994     +  CDS            AmpR: β-lactamase; bla; confers resistance to ampicillin, carbenicillin, and related antibiotics
   1201..1789    +  rep_origin     ori: high-copy-number ColE1/pMB1/pBR322/pUC origin of replication
   3339..4989    +  CDS            luciferase (fragment): firefly luciferase; luc+; enhanced luc+ version of the luciferase gene
   4998..5303    +  terminator     E9 terminator (fragment): terminator and polyadenylation signal from the pea rbcS-E9 gene
>Addgene plasmid #176880 | pMOD_D5802 | addgene full sequence | sequence record 348317 | Addgene NGS Result
GTCAGGTGGCACTTTTCGGGGAAATGTGCGATGAACCCCTATTTGTTTATTTTTCTAAATACATTCAAAT
ATGTATCCGCTAATGAGACAATAACCCTGATAAATGCTTCAATTATATTGAAAAAGGAAGAGTATGAGTA
TCCAACATTTCCGTGTCGCCCTTATTCCCTTTTTTGCGGCCTTCTGCCTTCCTGTTTTTGCTCACCCAGA
AACGCTGGTGAAAGTAAAAGATGCTGAAGATCAGTTGGGTGCCCGAGTGGGTTACATTGAACTGGATCTC
AACAGCGGCAAAATCTTAGAGAGTTTTCGCCCCGAAGAACGCTTCCCAATGATGAGCACTTTCAAAGTTC
TGCTATGTGGCGCGGTGTTATCCCGTATTGATGCTGGGCAAGAGCAACTCGGTCGCCGCATACACTATTC
TCAGAATGACTTGGTTGAGTATTCACCAGTCACAGAAAAGCATCTTACGGATGGCATGACAGTAAGAGAA
TTATGTAGTGCTGCCATAACCATGAGTGATAACACTGCGGCCAACTTACTTCTGACAACGATTGGAGGAC
CGAAGGAGCTAACCGCTTTTTTGCACAACATGGGGGATCATGTAACTCGCCTTGATCGTTGGGAACCGGA
GCTGAATGAAGCCATACCAAACGACGAGCGTGACACCACGATGCCTGTAGCAATGGCAACAACTCTCCGC
AAACTATTAACTGGCGAACTACTTACTCTTGCTTCACGCCAGCAACTCATTGACTGGATGGAGGCGGACA
AAGTTGCAGGACCACTTCTGCGCTCGGCACTTCCGGCTGGCTGGTTTATTGCTGATAAATCTGGAGCCGG
TGAGCGTGGCTCTCGCGGTATCATTGCAGCACTGGGGCCAGATGGTAAGCCCTCCCGTATCGTAGTTATC
TACACGACGGGGAGTCAGGCAACTATGGATGAACGAAATAGACAGATCGCTGAGATAGGTGCCTCACTGA
TTAAGCATTGGTAACTGTCAGACGAAGGGAAATAAATAGTAGCCCGCCTGATGTGCGGGCTTTTTTTTGG
TGGTGGTTACCAGTGTCGCTTAGCTACCGTAGGTCCTCTTAGGCGGTCCGATTAGCGACATAGTCATCAA
TGCCTTGACGGCAAAATCCCTTAACGTGAGTTTTCGTTCCACTGAGCGTCAGACCCCGTAGAAAAGATCA
AAGGATCTTCTTGAGATCCTTTTTTTCTGCGCGTAATCTGCTGCTTGCAAACAAAAAAACCACCGCTACC
AGCGGTGGTTTGTTTGCCGGATCAAGAGCTACTAACTCTTTTTCCGAAGGTAACTGGCTTCAGCAGAGCG
CAGATACCAAATACTGTTCTTCTAGTGTAGCCGTAGTTAGGCCACCACTTCAAGAACTCTGTAGCACCGC
CTACATACCTCGCTCTGCTAATCCTGTTACCAGTGGCTGCTGCCAGTGGCGATAAGTCGTGTCTTACCGG
GTTGGACTCAAGACGATAGTTACCGGATAAGGCGCAGCGGTCGGGCTGAACGGGGGGTTCGTGCTCACAG
CCCAGCTTGGAGCGAACGACCTACACCGAACTGAGATACCTACAGCGTGAGCTATGAGAAAGCGCCACGC
TTCCCGAAGGGAGAAAGGCGGACAGGTATCCGGTAAGCGGCAGGGTCGGAACAGGAGAGCGCACGAGGGA
GCTTCCAGGGGGAAACGCCTGGTATCTTTATAGTCCTGTCGGGTTTCGCCACCTCTGACTTGAGCGTCGA
TTTTTGTGATGCTCGTCAGGGGGGCGGAGCCTATGGAAAAACGCCAGCAACGCGGCCTTTTTACGGTTCC
TGGCCTTTTGCTGGCCTTTTGCTCACATGTTCTTTCCTGCGTTATCCCCTGATTCTGTGGATAACCGTAT
TACCGCCTTTGAGTGAGCTGATACCGCTCGCCGCAGCCGAACGACCGAGCGCAGCGAGTCAGTGAGCGAG
GAAGCGGAAGAGCGCCCACCTGCAACGTCCCGGCGCGCCCTATGTCGAGCTGCAGGTCAACGGATCAGGA
TATTCTTGTTTAAGATGTTGAACTCTATGGAGGTTTGTATGAACTGATGATCTAGGACCGGATAAGTTCC
CTTCTTCATAGCGAACTTATTCAAAGAATGTTTTGTGTATCATTCTTGTTACATTGTTATTAATGAAAAA
ATATTATTGGTCATTGGACTGAACACGAGTGTTAAATATGGACCAGGCCCCAAATAAGATCCATTGATAT
ATGAATTAAATAACAAGAATAAATCGAGTCACCAAACCACTTGCCTTTTTTAACGAGACTTGTTCACCAA
CTTGATACAAAAGTCATTATCCTATGCAAATCAATAATCATACAAAAATATCCAATAACACTAAAAAATT
AAAAGAAATGGATAATTTCACAATATGTTATACGATAAAGAAGTTACTTTTCCAAGAAATTCACTGATTT
TATAAGCCCACTTGCATTAGATAAATGGCAAAAAAAAACAAAAAGGAAAAGAAATAAAGCACGAAGAATT
CTAGAAAATACGAAATACGCTTCAATGCAGTGGGACCCACGGTTCAATTATTGCCAATTTTCAGCTCCAC
CGTATATTTAAAAAATAAAACGATAATGCTAAAAAAATATAAATCGTAACGATCGTTAAATCTCAACGGC
TGGATCTTATGACGACCGTTAGAAATTGTGGTTGTCGACGAGTCAGTAATAAACGGCGTCAAAGTGGTTG
CAGCCGGCACACACGAGTCGTGTTTATCAACTCAAAGCACAAATACTTTTCCTCAACCTAAAAATAAGGC
AATTAGCCAAAAACAACTTTGCGTGTAAACAACGCTCAATACACGTGTCATTTTATTATTAGCTATTGCT
TCACCGCCTTAGCTTTCTCGTGACCTAGTCGTCCTCGTCTTTTCTTCTTCTTCTTCTATAAAACAATACC
CAAAGAGCTCTTCTTCTTCACAATTCAGATTTCAATTTCTCAAAATCTTAAAAACTTTCTCTCAATTCTC
TCTACCGTGATCAAGGTAAATTTCTGTGTTCCTTATTCTCTCAAAATCTTCGATTTTGTTTTCGTTCGAT
CCCAATTTCGTATATGTTCTTTGGTTTAGATTCTGTTAATCTTAGATCGAACACGATTTTCTGGGTTTGA
TCGTTAGATATCATCTTAATTCTCGATTAGGGTTTCATAGATATCATCCGATTTGTTCAAATAATTTGAG
TTTTGTCGAATAATTACTCTTCGATTTGTGATTTCTATCTAGATCTGGTGTTAGTTTCTAGTTTGTGCGA
TCGAATTTGTCGATTAATCTGAGTTTTTCTGATTAACAGGCCTGCAGGATGGAAGACGCCAAAAACATAA
AGAAAGGCCCGGCGCCATTCTATCCGCTGGAAGATGGAACCGCTGGAGAGCAACTGCATAAGGCTATGAA
GAGATACGCCCTGGTTCCTGGAACAATTGCTTTTACAGATGCACATATCGAGGTGGACATCACTTACGCT
GAGTACTTCGAAATGTCCGTTCGGTTGGCAGAAGCTATGAAACGATATGGGCTGAATACAAATCACAGAA
TCGTCGTATGCAGTGAAAACTCTCTTCAATTCTTTATGCCGGTGTTGGGCGCGTTATTTATCGGAGTTGC
AGTTGCGCCCGCGAACGACATTTATAATGAACGTGAATTGCTCAACAGTATGGGCATTTCGCAGCCTACC
GTGGTGTTCGTTTCCAAAAAGGGGTTGCAAAAAATTTTGAACGTGCAAAAAAAGCTCCCAATCATCCAAA
AAATTATTATCATGGATTCTAAAACGGATTACCAGGGATTTCAGTCGATGTACACGTTCGTCACATCTCA
TCTACCTCCCGGTTTTAATGAATACGATTTTGTGCCAGAGTCCTTCGATAGGGACAAGACAATTGCACTG
ATCATGAACTCCTCTGGATCTACTGGTCTGCCTAAAGGTGTCGCTCTGCCTCATAGAACTGCCTGCGTGA
GATTCTCGCATGCCAGAGATCCTATTTTTGGCAATCAAATCATTCCGGATACTGCGATTTTAAGTGTTGT
TCCATTCCATCACGGTTTTGGAATGTTTACTACACTCGGATATTTGATATGTGGATTTCGAGTCGTCTTA
ATGTATAGATTTGAAGAAGAGCTGTTTCTGAGGAGCCTTCAGGATTACAAGATTCAAAGTGCGCTGCTGG
TGCCAACCCTATTCTCCTTCTTCGCCAAAAGCACTCTGATTGACAAATACGATTTATCTAATTTACACGA
AATTGCTTCTGGTGGCGCTCCCCTCTCTAAGGAAGTCGGGGAAGCGGTTGCCAAGAGGTTCCATCTGCCA
GGTATCAGGCAAGGATATGGGCTCACTGAGACTACATCAGCTATTCTGATTACACCCGAGGGGGATGATA
AACCGGGCGCGGTCGGTAAAGTTGTTCCATTTTTTGAAGCGAAGGTTGTGGATCTGGATACCGGGAAAAC
GCTGGGCGTTAATCAAAGAGGCGAACTGTGTGTGAGAGGTCCTATGATTATGTCCGGTTATGTAAACAAT
CCGGAAGCGACCAACGCCTTGATTGACAAGGATGGATGGCTACATTCTGGAGACATAGCTTACTGGGACG
AAGACGAACACTTCTTCATCGTTGACCGCCTGAAGTCTCTGATTAAGTACAAAGGCTATCAGGTGGCTCC
CGCTGAATTGGAATCCATCTTGCTCCAACACCCCAACATCTTCGACGCTGGTGTCGCAGGTCTTCCCGAC
GATGACGCCGGTGAACTTCCCGCCGCCGTTGTTGTTTTGGAGCACGGAAAGACGATGACGGAAAAAGAGA
TCGTGGATTACGTCGCCAGTCAAGTAACAACCGCGAAAAAGTTGCGCGGAGGAGTTGTGTTTGTGGACGA
AGTACCGAAAGGTCTTACCGGAAAACTCGACGCAAGAAAAATCAGAGAGATCCTCATAAAGGCCAAGAAG
GGCGGAAAGATCGCCGTGTGACTCGAGGTTCGAGTATTATGGCATTGGGAAAACTGTTTTTCTTGTACCA
TTTGTTGTGCTTGTAATTTACTGTGTTTTTTATTCGGTTTTCGCTATCGAACTGTGAAATGGAAATGGAT
GGAGAAGAGTTAATGAATGATATGGTCCTTTTGTTCATTCTCAAATTAATATTATTTGTTTTTTCTCTTA
TTTGTTGTGTGTTGAATTTGAAATTATAAGAGATATGCAAACATTTTGTTTTGAGTAAAAATGTGTCAAA
TCGTGGCCTCTAATGACCGAAGTTAATATGAGGAGTAAAACACTTGTAGTTGTGTTAGAGCTCAGTGACT
AGCAGGTGATGAAAAGCCTTAGG
